>Addgene plasmid #88855 | LentiGuidPuro-hTP73_sgRNA-1 | addgene full sequence | sequence record 175025 | Addgene NGS Result
AAAGGATCTTCTTGAGATCCTTTTTTTCTGCGCGTAATCTGCTGCTTGCAAACAAAAAAACCACCGCTAC
CAGCGGTGGTTTGTTTGCCGGATCAAGAGCTACCAACTCTTTTTCCGAAGGTAACTGGCTTCAGCAGAGC
GCAGATACCAAATACTGTTCTTCTAGTGTAGCCGTAGTTAGGCCACCACTTCAAGAACTCTGTAGCACCG
CCTACATACCTCGCTCTGCTAATCCTGTTACCAGTGGCTGCTGCCAGTGGCGATAAGTCGTGTCTTACCG
GGTTGGACTCAAGACGATAGTTACCGGATAAGGCGCAGCGGTCGGGCTGAACGGGGGGTTCGTGCACACA
GCCCAGCTTGGAGCGAACGACCTACACCGAACTGAGATACCTACAGCGTGAGCTATGAGAAAGCGCCACG
CTTCCCGAAGGGAGAAAGGCGGACAGGTATCCGGTAAGCGGCAGGGTCGGAACAGGAGAGCGCACGAGGG
AGCTTCCAGGGGGAAACGCCTGGTATCTTTATAGTCCTGTCGGGTTTCGCCACCTCTGACTTGAGCGTCG
ATTTTTGTGATGCTCGTCAGGGGGGCGGAGCCTATGGAAAAACGCCAGCAACGCGGCCTTTTTACGGTTC
CTGGCCTTTTGCTGGCCTTTTGCTCACATGTTCTTTCCTGCGTTATCCCCTGATTCTGTGGATAACCGTA
TTACCGCCTTTGAGTGAGCTGATACCGCTCGCCGCAGCCGAACGACCGAGCGCAGCGAGTCAGTGAGCGA
GGAAGCGGAAGAGCGCCCAATACGCAAACCGCCTCTCCCCGCGCGTTGGCCGATTCATTAATGCAGCTGG
CACGACAGGTTTCCCGACTGGAAAGCGGGCAGTGAGCGCAACGCAATTAATGTGAGTTAGCTCACTCATT
AGGCACCCCAGGCTTTACACTTTATGCTTCCGGCTCGTATGTTGTGTGGAATTGTGAGCGGATAACAATT
TCACACAGGAAACAGCTATGACCATGATTACGCCAAGCGCGCAATTAACCCTCACTAAAGGGAACAAAAG
CTGGAGCTGCAAGCTTAATGTAGTCTTATGCAATACTCTTGTAGTCTTGCAACATGGTAACGATGAGTTA
GCAACATGCCTTACAAGGAGAGAAAAAGCACCGTGCATGCCGATTGGTGGAAGTAAGGTGGTACGATCGT
GCCTTATTAGGAAGGCAACAGACGGGTCTGACATGGATTGGACGAACCACTGAATTGCCGCATTGCAGAG
ATATTGTATTTAAGTGCCTAGCTCGATACATAAACGGGTCTCTCTGGTTAGACCAGATCTGAGCCTGGGA
GCTCTCTGGCTAACTAGGGAACCCACTGCTTAAGCCTCAATAAAGCTTGCCTTGAGTGCTTCAAGTAGTG
TGTGCCCGTCTGTTGTGTGACTCTGGTAACTAGAGATCCCTCAGACCCTTTTAGTCAGTGTGGAAAATCT
CTAGCAGTGGCGCCCGAACAGGGACTTGAAAGCGAAAGGGAAACCAGAGGAGCTCTCTCGACGCAGGACT
CGGCTTGCTGAAGCGCGCACGGCAAGAGGCGAGGGGCGGCGACTGGTGAGTACGCCAAAAATTTTGACTA
GCGGAGGCTAGAAGGAGAGAGATGGGTGCGAGAGCGTCAGTATTAAGCGGGGGAGAATTAGATCGCGATG
GGAAAAAATTCGGTTAAGGCCAGGGGGAAAGAAAAAATATAAATTAAAACATATAGTATGGGCAAGCAGG
GAGCTAGAACGATTCGCAGTTAATCCTGGCCTGTTAGAAACATCAGAAGGCTGTAGACAAATACTGGGAC
AGCTACAACCATCCCTTCAGACAGGATCAGAAGAACTTAGATCATTATATAATACAGTAGCAACCCTCTA
TTGTGTGCATCAAAGGATAGAGATAAAAGACACCAAGGAAGCTTTAGACAAGATAGAGGAAGAGCAAAAC
AAAAGTAAGACCACCGCACAGCAAGCGGCCGCTGATCTTCAGACCTGGAGGAGGAGATATGAGGGACAAT
TGGAGAAGTGAATTATATAAATATAAAGTAGTAAAAATTGAACCATTAGGAGTAGCACCCACCAAGGCAA
AGAGAAGAGTGGTGCAGAGAGAAAAAAGAGCAGTGGGAATAGGAGCTTTGTTCCTTGGGTTCTTGGGAGC
AGCAGGAAGCACTATGGGCGCAGCGTCAATGACGCTGACGGTACAGGCCAGACAATTATTGTCTGGTATA
GTGCAGCAGCAGAACAATTTGCTGAGGGCTATTGAGGCGCAACAGCATCTGTTGCAACTCACAGTCTGGG
GCATCAAGCAGCTCCAGGCAAGAATCCTGGCTGTGGAAAGATACCTAAAGGATCAACAGCTCCTGGGGAT
TTGGGGTTGCTCTGGAAAACTCATTTGCACCACTGCTGTGCCTTGGAATGCTAGTTGGAGTAATAAATCT
CTGGAACAGATTTGGAATCACACGACCTGGATGGAGTGGGACAGAGAAATTAACAATTACACAAGCTTAA
TACACTCCTTAATTGAAGAATCGCAAAACCAGCAAGAAAAGAATGAACAAGAATTATTGGAATTAGATAA
ATGGGCAAGTTTGTGGAATTGGTTTAACATAACAAATTGGCTGTGGTATATAAAATTATTCATAATGATA
GTAGGAGGCTTGGTAGGTTTAAGAATAGTTTTTGCTGTACTTTCTATAGTGAATAGAGTTAGGCAGGGAT
ATTCACCATTATCGTTTCAGACCCACCTCCCAACCCCGAGGGGACCCAGAGAGGGCCTATTTCCCATGAT
TCCTTCATATTTGCATATACGATACAAGGCTGTTAGAGAGATAATTAGAATTAATTTGACTGTAAACACA
AAGATATTAGTACAAAATACGTGACGTAGAAAGTAATAATTTCTTGGGTAGTTTGCAGTTTTAAAATTAT
GTTTTAAAATGGACTATCATATGCTTACCGTAACTTGAAAGTATTTCGATTTCTTGGCTTTATATATCTT
GTGGAAAGGACGAAACACCGGCACCACGTTTGAGCACCTCGTTTTAGAGCTAGAAATAGCAAGTTAAAAT
AAGGCTAGTCCGTTATCAACTTGAAAAAGTGGCACCGAGTCGGTGCTTTTTTAAGCTTGGCGTAACTAGA
TCTTGAGACAAATGGCAGTATTCATCCACAATTTTAAAAGAAAAGGGGGGATTGGGGGGTACAGTGCAGG
GGAAAGAATAGTAGACATAATAGCAACAGACATACAAACTAAAGAATTACAAAAACAAATTACAAAAATT
CAAAATTTTCGGGTTTATTACAGGGACAGCAGAGATCCACTTTGGCGCCGGCTCGAGGGGGCCCGGGTGC
AAAGATGGATAAAGTTTTAAACAGAGAGGAATCTTTGCAGCTAATGGACCTTCTAGGTCTTGAAAGGAGT
GGGAATTGGCTCCGGTGCCCGTCAGTGGGCAGAGCGCACATCGCCCACAGTCCCCGAGAAGTTGGGGGGA
GGGGTCGGCAATTGATCCGGTGCCTAGAGAAGGTGGCGCGGGGTAAACTGGGAAAGTGATGTCGTGTACT
GGCTCCGCCTTTTTCCCGAGGGTGGGGGAGAACCGTATATAAGTGCAGTAGTCGCCGTGAACGTTCTTTT
TCGCAACGGGTTTGCCGCCAGAACACAGGTAAGTGCCGTGTGTGGTTCCCGCGGGCCTGGCCTCTTTACG
GGTTATGGCCCTTGCGTGCCTTGAATTACTTCCACCTGGCTGCAGTACGTGATTCTTGATCCCGAGCTTC
GGGTTGGAAGTGGGTGGGAGAGTTCGAGGCCTTGCGCTTAAGGAGCCCCTTCGCCTCGTGCTTGAGTTGA
GGCCTGGCCTGGGCGCTGGGGCCGCCGCGTGCGAATCTGGTGGCACCTTCGCGCCTGTCTCGCTGCTTTC
GATAAGTCTCTAGCCATTTAAAATTTTTGATGACCTGCTGCGACGCTTTTTTTCTGGCAAGATAGTCTTG
TAAATGCGGGCCAAGATCTGCACACTGGTATTTCGGTTTTTGGGGCCGCGGGCGGCGACGGGGCCCGTGC
GTCCCAGCGCACATGTTCGGCGAGGCGGGGCCTGCGAGCGCGGCCACCGAGAATCGGACGGGGGTAGTCT
CAAGCTGGCCGGCCTGCTCTGGTGCCTGGCCTCGCGCCGCCGTGTATCGCCCCGCCCTGGGCGGCAAGGC
TGGCCCGGTCGGCACCAGTTGCGTGAGCGGAAAGATGGCCGCTTCCCGGCCCTGCTGCAGGGAGCTCAAA
ATGGAGGACGCGGCGCTCGGGAGAGCGGGCGGGTGAGTCACCCACACAAAGGAAAAGGGCCTTTCCGTCC
TCAGCCGTCGCTTCATGTGACTCCACGGAGTACCGGGCGCCGTCCAGGCACCTCGATTAGTTCTCGAGCT
TTTGGAGTACGTCGTCTTTAGGTTGGGGGGAGGGGTTTTATGCGATGGAGTTTCCCCACACTGAGTGGGT
GGAGACTGAAGTTAGGCCAGCTTGGCACTTGATGTAATTCTCCTTGGAATTTGCCCTTTTTGAGTTTGGA
TCTTGGTTCATTCTCAAGCCTCAGACAGTGGTTCAAAGTTTTTTTCTTCCATTTCAGGTGTCGTGACGTA
CGGCCACCATGACCGAGTACAAGCCCACGGTGCGCCTCGCCACCCGCGACGACGTCCCCAGGGCCGTACG
CACCCTCGCCGCCGCGTTCGCCGACTACCCCGCCACGCGCCACACCGTCGATCCGGACCGCCACATCGAG
CGGGTCACCGAGCTGCAAGAACTCTTCCTCACGCGCGTCGGGCTCGACATCGGCAAGGTGTGGGTCGCGG
ACGACGGCGCCGCCGTGGCGGTCTGGACCACGCCGGAGAGCGTCGAAGCGGGGGCGGTGTTCGCCGAGAT
CGGCCCGCGCATGGCCGAGTTGAGCGGTTCCCGGCTGGCCGCGCAGCAACAGATGGAAGGCCTCCTGGCG
CCGCACCGGCCCAAGGAGCCCGCGTGGTTCCTGGCCACCGTCGGAGTCTCGCCCGACCACCAGGGCAAGG
GTCTGGGCAGCGCCGTCGTGCTCCCCGGAGTGGAGGCGGCCGAGCGCGCCGGGGTGCCCGCCTTCCTGGA
GACCTCCGCGCCCCGCAACCTCCCCTTCTACGAGCGGCTCGGCTTCACCGTCACCGCCGACGTCGAGGTG
CCCGAAGGACCGCGCACCTGGTGCATGACCCGCAAGCCCGGTGCCTGAACGCGTTAAGTCGACAATCAAC
CTCTGGATTACAAAATTTGTGAAAGATTGACTGGTATTCTTAACTATGTTGCTCCTTTTACGCTATGTGG
ATACGCTGCTTTAATGCCTTTGTATCATGCTATTGCTTCCCGTATGGCTTTCATTTTCTCCTCCTTGTAT
AAATCCTGGTTGCTGTCTCTTTATGAGGAGTTGTGGCCCGTTGTCAGGCAACGTGGCGTGGTGTGCACTG
TGTTTGCTGACGCAACCCCCACTGGTTGGGGCATTGCCACCACCTGTCAGCTCCTTTCCGGGACTTTCGC
TTTCCCCCTCCCTATTGCCACGGCGGAACTCATCGCCGCCTGCCTTGCCCGCTGCTGGACAGGGGCTCGG
CTGTTGGGCACTGACAATTCCGTGGTGTTGTCGGGGAAATCATCGTCCTTTCCTTGGCTGCTCGCCTGTG
TTGCCACCTGGATTCTGCGCGGGACGTCCTTCTGCTACGTCCCTTCGGCCCTCAATCCAGCGGACCTTCC
TTCCCGCGGCCTGCTGCCGGCTCTGCGGCCTCTTCCGCGTCTTCGCCTTCGCCCTCAGACGAGTCGGATC
TCCCTTTGGGCCGCCTCCCCGCGTCGACTTTAAGACCAATGACTTACAAGGCAGCTGTAGATCTTAGCCA
CTTTTTAAAAGAAAAGGGGGGACTGGAAGGGCTAATTCACTCCCAACGAAGACAAGATCTGCTTTTTGCT
TGTACTGGGTCTCTCTGGTTAGACCAGATCTGAGCCTGGGAGCTCTCTGGCTAACTAGGGAACCCACTGC
TTAAGCCTCAATAAAGCTTGCCTTGAGTGCTTCAAGTAGTGTGTGCCCGTCTGTTGTGTGACTCTGGTAA
CTAGAGATCCCTCAGACCCTTTTAGTCAGTGTGGAAAATCTCTAGCAGTACGTATAGTAGTTCATGTCAT
CTTATTATTCAGTATTTATAACTTGCAAAGAAATGAATATCAGAGAGTGAGAGGAACTTGTTTATTGCAG
CTTATAATGGTTACAAATAAAGCAATAGCATCACAAATTTCACAAATAAAGCATTTTTTTCACTGCATTC
TAGTTGTGGTTTGTCCAAACTCATCAATGTATCTTATCATGTCTGGCTCTAGCTATCCCGCCCCTAACTC
CGCCCATCCCGCCCCTAACTCCGCCCAGTTCCGCCCATTCTCCGCCCCATGGCTGACTAATTTTTTTTAT
TTATGCAGAGGCCGAGGCCGCCTCGGCCTCTGAGCTATTCCAGAAGTAGTGAGGAGGCTTTTTTGGAGGC
CTAGGGACGTACCCAATTCGCCCTATAGTGAGTCGTATTACGCGCGCTCACTGGCCGTCGTTTTACAACG
TCGTGACTGGGAAAACCCTGGCGTTACCCAACTTAATCGCCTTGCAGCACATCCCCCTTTCGCCAGCTGG
CGTAATAGCGAAGAGGCCCGCACCGATCGCCCTTCCCAACAGTTGCGCAGCCTGAATGGCGAATGGG
[124 nt withheld, positions 6718-6841]
C
[91 nt withheld, positions 6843-6933]
A
[49 nt withheld, positions 6935-6983]
CCTTTGACGTTGGAGTCCACGTTCTTT
[37 nt withheld, positions 7011-7047]
ACCCTATCTCGGTCTATTCTTTTGATTTATAAGGGATTTTGCCGATTTCGGCCTATTGGTTAAAAAATGA
GCTGATTTAACAAAAATTTAACGCGAATTTTAACAAAATATTAACGCTTACAATTTAGGTGGCACTTTTC
GGGGAAATGTGCGCGGAACCCCTATTTGTTTATTTTTCTAAATACATTCAAATATGTATCCGCTCATGAG
ACAATAACCCTGATAAATGCTTCAATAATATTGAAAAAGGAAGAGTATGAGTATTCAACATTTCCGTGTC
GCCCTTATTCCCTTTTTTGCGGCATTTTGCCTTCCTGTTTTTGCTCACCCAGAAACGCTGGTGAAAGTAA
AAGATGCTGAAGATCAGTTGGGTGCACGAGTGGGTTACATCGAACTGGATCTCAACAGCGGTAAGATCCT
TGAGAGTTTTCGCCCCGAAGAACGTTTTCCAATGATGAGCACTTTTAAAGTTCTGCTATGTGGCGCGGTA
TTATCCCGTATTGACGCCGGGCAAGAGCAACTCGGTCGCCGCATACACTATTCTCAGAATGACTTGGTTG
AGTACTCACCAGTCACAGAAAAGCATCTTACGGATGGCATGACAGTAAGAGAATTATGCAGTGCTGCCAT
AACCATGAGTGATAACACTGCGGCCAACTTACTTCTGACAACGATCGGAGGACCGAAGGAGCTAACCGCT
TTTTTGCACAACATGGGGGATCATGTAACTCGCCTTGATCGTTGGGAACCGGAGCTGAATGAAGCCATAC
CAAACGACGAGCGTGACACCACGATGCCTGTAGCAATGGCAACAACGTTGCGCAAACTATTAACTGGCGA
ACTACTTACTCTAGCTTCCCGGCAACAATTAATAGACTGGATGGAGGCGGATAAAGTTGCAGGACCACTT
CTGCGCTCGGCCCTTCCGGCTGGCTGGTTTATTGCTGATAAATCTGGAGCCGGTGAGCGTGGGTCTCGCG
GTATCATTGCAGCACTGGGGCCAGATGGTAAGCCCTCCCGTATCGTAGTTATCTACACGACGGGGAGTCA
GGCAACTATGGATGAACGAAATAGACAGATCGCTGAGATAGGTGCCTCACTGATTAAGCATTGGTAACTG
TCAGACCAAGTTTACTCATATATACTTTAGATTGATTTAAAACTTCATTTTTAATTTAAAAGGATCTAGG
TGAAGATCCTTTTTGATAATCTCATGACCAAAATCCCTTAACGTGAGTTTTCGTTCCACTGAGCGTCAGA
CCCCGTAGAAAAGATC
Features (pLannotate 1.2.2; 29 found; start..end, strand, type, name):
     12..600     +  rep_origin     ori: high-copy-number ColE1/pMB1/pBR322/pUC origin of replication
    783..875     +  CDS            lacI (fragment): lac repressor; lacI; The lac repressor binds to the lac operator to inhibit transcription in E. coli. This inhibition can be relieved by adding lactose or isopropyl-β-D-thiogalactopyranoside (IPTG).
    888..909     +  protein_bind   CAP binding site: CAP binding activates transcription in the presence of cAMP. E. coli catabolite activator protein
    924..954     +  promoter       lac promoter: promoter for the E. coli lac operon
    962..978     +  protein_bind   lac operator: The lac repressor binds to the lac operator to inhibit transcription in E. coli. This inhibition can be relieved by adding lactose or isopropyl-β-D-thiogalactopyranoside (IPTG). lac repressor encoded by lacI
   1023..1041    +  promoter       T3 promoter: promoter for bacteriophage T3 RNA polymerase
   1069..1295    +  promoter       RSV promoter: Rous sarcoma virus enhancer/promoter
   1296..1476    +  LTR            5' LTR (truncated): truncated 5' long terminal repeat (LTR) from HIV-1
   1523..1648    +  misc_feature   HIV-1 Ψ: packaging signal of human immunodeficiency virus type 1
   1632..1995    +  CDS            HIV-1 gag (fragment): gag protein from human immunodeficiency virus 1; gag
   2141..2374    +  misc_feature   RRE: The Rev response element (RRE) of HIV-1 allows for Rev-dependent mRNA export from the nucleus to the cytoplasm.
   2751..2777    +  CDS            Rev (fragment): human immunodeficiency virus 1 (HIV-1) Rev protein; rev; enhances nuclear export of unspliced and incompletely spliced viral mRNAs
   2781..3021    +  promoter       U6 promoter: RNA polymerase III promoter for human U6 snRNA
   3051..3126    +  misc_RNA       gRNA scaffold: guide RNA scaffold for the Streptococcus pyogenes CRISPR/Cas9 system
   3182..3299    +  misc_feature   cPPT/CTS: central polypurine tract and central termination sequence of HIV-1
   3365..3431    +  CDS            small t antigen (fragment): SV40 (simian virus 40) small t antigen
   3457..3668    +  promoter       EF-1α core promoter: core promoter for human elongation factor EF-1α
   3669..4607    +  intron         EF-1α intron A: intron upstream of the start codon of human EF-1α
   4629..5228    +  CDS            PuroR (fragment): puromycin N-acetyltransferase; pac from Streptomyces; confers resistance to puromycin
   5244..5832    +  misc_feature   WPRE: woodchuck hepatitis virus posttranscriptional regulatory element
   5883..5902    +  misc_feature   cPPT/CTS (fragment): central polypurine tract and central termination sequence of HIV-1
   5904..6137    +  LTR            3' LTR (ΔU3): self-inactivating 3' long terminal repeat (LTR) from HIV-1
   6215..6336    +  polyA_signal   SV40 poly(A) signal: SV40 polyadenylation signal
   6376..6511    +  rep_origin     SV40 ori: SV40 origin of replication
   6532..6550    -  promoter       T7 promoter: promoter for bacteriophage T7 RNA polymerase
   6558..6713    +  CDS            lacZα (fragment): LacZα fragment of β-galactosidase; lacZ fragment
   6718..7146    +  rep_origin     f1 ori (sequence partly withheld): f1 bacteriophage origin of replication; arrow indicates direction of (+) strand synthesis
   7199..7303    +  promoter       AmpR promoter: bla
   7304..8164    +  CDS            AmpR: β-lactamase; bla; confers resistance to ampicillin, carbenicillin, and related antibiotics
