[The description below was written by a language model from this plasmid's Addgene catalogue record and pLannotate feature annotations shown in this document.]
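Description:
LentiGuidPuro-hTP73_sgRNA-1 is a lentiviral CRISPR guide-expression plasmid built on the LentiGuide-Puro backbone and carrying a single guide RNA directed against human TP73. The record lists the insert under the mouse-style name Trp73, but the species is given as human and the plasmid name says hTP73. It is propagated in E. coli through a high-copy ColE1/pUC-type origin with ampicillin selection (AmpR under its own bla promoter). The backbone also carries an f1 origin, an SV40 origin and remnants of lac/lacZα cloning sequences flanked by T3 and T7 promoters.

The transfer cassette follows a third-generation, self-inactivating design. An RSV promoter drives a truncated HIV-1 5' LTR, followed by the Ψ packaging signal with a gag fragment, the Rev response element for Rev-dependent export of the genomic RNA, a cPPT/CTS element, and a ΔU3 3' LTR followed by an SV40 polyadenylation signal. Within the LTRs, a human U6 RNA polymerase III promoter transcribes the 20-nt TP73 spacer fused to the Streptococcus pyogenes Cas9 guide scaffold. A separate EF-1α core promoter with its intron A drives puromycin N-acetyltransferase, and a WPRE downstream enhances expression.

The plasmid encodes no Cas9, so the nuclease must be supplied separately, for example by a Cas9-expressing cell line or a second vector. Once packaged into lentivirus with helper plasmids, it allows stable integration of the guide, puromycin selection of transduced mammalian cells, and knockout of TP73. The associated publication concerns p53 family members in mesendodermal differentiation of embryonic stem cells.
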