Addgene plasmid #88855: LentiGuidPuro-hTP73_sgRNA-1
Purpose: CRISPR KO of Trp73
Depositing lab: Joan Massague. Depositing organization: Memorial Sloan-Kettering Cancer Center. Publication: The p53 Family Coordinates Wnt and Nodal Inputs in Mesendodermal Differentiation of Embryonic Stem Cells. Wang Q, Zou Y, Nowotschin S, Kim SY, Li QV, Soh CL, Su J, Zhang C, Shu W, Xi Q, Huangfu D, Hadjantonakis AK, Massague J. Cell Stem Cell. 2017 Jan 5;20(1):70-86. doi: 10.1016/j.stem.2016.10.002. Epub 2016 Nov 23. PubMed 27889317.
Backbone
  Vector backbone: LentiGuide-Puro
  Vector type: Mammalian Expression, Lentiviral, CRISPR
Growth in bacteria
  Bacterial resistance: Ampicillin, 100 μg/mL
  Growth temperature: 37°C
  Growth strain: DH5alpha
  Copy number: Unknown
Gene/Insert
  Gene/Insert name: Trp73
  gRNA/shRNA sequence: gcaccacgtttgagcacctc
  Species: H. sapiens (human)
Terms and licenses: Academic/Nonprofit Terms; Industry Terms: Not Available to Industry
How to cite: LentiGuidPuro-hTP73_sgRNA-1 was a gift from Joan Massague (Addgene plasmid # 88855 ; http://n2t.net/addgene:88855 ; RRID:Addgene_88855)
